>Addgene plasmid #156538 | pD649-HAsp-LEP-Fc(DAPA)-AviTag-6xHis | addgene full sequence | sequence record 368612 | Addgene NGS Result
GTGGCGGTCCGGATCGACGGTGTGGCGCGTGGCGGGGTAGTCGGCGAACGCGGCGGCGAGGGTGCGTACG
GCCCTGGGGACGTCGTCGCGGGTGGCGAGGCGCACCGTGGGCTTGTACTCGGTCATGGTTTAGTTCCTCA
CCTTGTCGTATTATACTATGCCGATATACTATGCCGATGATTAATTGTCAACACGTGCTGATCAGATCCG
AAAATGGATATACAAGCTCCCGGGAGCTTTTTGCAAAAGCCTAGGCCTCCAAAAAAGCCTCCTCACTACT
TCTGGAATAGCTCAGAGGCAGAGGCGGCCTCGGCCTCTGCATAAATAAAAAAAATTAGTCAGCCATGGGG
CGGAGAATGGGCGGAACTGGGCGGAGTTAGGGGCGGGATGGGCGGAGTTAGGGGCGGGACTATGGTTGCT
GACTAATTGAGATGCATGCTTTGCATACTTCTGCCTGCTGGGGAGCCTGGGGACTTTCCACACCTGGTTG
CTGACTAATTGAGATGCATGCTTTGCATACTTCTGCCTGCTGGGGAGCCTGGGGACTTTCCACACCCTAA
CTGACACACATTCCACAGAATTAATTCGCGTTAAATTTTTGTTAAATCAGCTCATTTTTTAACCAATAGG
CCGAAATCGGCAAAATCCCTTATAAATCAAAAGAATAGACCGAGATAGGGTTGAGTGTTGTGATGCAATT
TCCTCATTTTATTAGGAAAGGACAGTGGGAGTGGCACCTTCCAGGGTCAAGGAAGGCACGGGGGAGGGGC
AAACAACAGATGGCTGGCAACTAGAAGGCACAGTCGAGGCTGATTTTCTCTATCTATTTATTTTACTACT
CAAGACTATCTTGCAAAGTAGAAGAACCCTGTCTGCAGTATGACGACCGTGTATACCCGATTGGCTTACC
GGGTAACGCGTTGTGCCAGTGACTACAGGCCGGCCTTAGTGGTGATGGTGGTGGTGTTCATGCCACTCAA
TCTTCTGAGCCTCGAAAATATCATTAAGACCGCTGCCGCCGGGGCTCAGGCTCAGGGACTTCTGGGTGTA
GTGGTTGTGCAGGGCCTCGTGCATCACGCTGCAGCTGAACACGTTGCCCTGCTGCCACCTGGACTTGTCC
ACGGTCAGCTTGCTGTACAGGAAGAAGCTGCCGTCGCTGTCCAGCACTGGGGGGGTGGTCTTGTAGTTGT
TCTCGGGCTGGCCGTTGCTCTCCCACTCCACGGCGATATCGCTGGGGTAGAAGCCCTTCACCAGACAGGT
CAGGGACACCTGGTTCTTGGTCATCTCCTCCCGGCTGGGGGGCAGGGTGTACACCTGGGGCTCCCGTGGC
TGGCCCTTGGCCTTGCTGATTGTCTTTTCGATTGGGGCAGCCAGGGCCTTGTTGGAGACTTTGCACTTGT
ATTCTTTGCCGTTCAGCCAGTCCTGGTGCAGCACGGTCAGCACGGACACCACCCTGTAGGTGCTGTTGTA
CTGCTCCTCTCTGGGCTTGGTCTTGGCGTTGTGCACCTCCACGCCGTCCACGTACCAGTTGAACTTCACC
TCTGGGTCCTCGTGGGACACGGCCACCACCACGCAGGTCACCTCGGGGGTCCTGCTGATCATCAGGGTGT
CCTTGGGCTTGGGGGGGAACAGGAACACGGAAGGCCCTCCCAGCAGTTCTGGAGCTGGGCAGGGGGGGCA
GGTGTGGGTCTTGTCGCCGCCCGGCGCGCCACATCCGGGGCTCAGATCCAGCTGCCACAGCATATCTTGC
AGAGAGCCCTGCAGTCTGCTCAGGGCCACCACTTCTGTAGAATAGCCGCTGGCTTCCAGCACGCCGCCAA
GAGAATCAAGTGTTTCCAGGCCGCTGGCCCAAGGCAGATGACAGCTCTTGCTAAAGGCCAGCACGTGCAG
CAGGTCCCGCAGGTTTTCCAGGTCGTTGCTGATCTGGATCACATTCCGGCTGGGCATGCTGGTCAGGATC
TGCTGGTACACGGCCAGGGTCTGATCCATCTTGGACAGTGTCAGGATAGGATGCAGTCCGGGGATGAAGT
CCAGGCCGGTCACTTTCTGCTTGCTGGACACGCTCTGTGTGTGGCTGATGTCGTTGATCCGGGTCACGAT
GGTCTTGATCAGTGTCTTGGTGTCGTCCTGCACTTTCTGAATAGGCACGGCGGCCGCAGCGAACACCAGG
CAGAAGATGTAGCTCAGGGCAATGATGGTCTTCATGGTGGCGCTAGCAGGCGCGTTTTCGATAGAACCGA
GGTGCAGTTGGACCTGGGAGTGGACACCTGTGGAGAGAAAGGCAAAGTGGATGTTATTCTATAGTGTCAC
CTAAATCGTATGTGTATGATACATAAGGTTATGTATTAATTGTAGCCGCGTTCTAACGAAGCCAAGGGGG
TGGGCCTATAGACTCTATAGGCGGTACTTACGTCACTCTTGGCACGGGGAATCCGCGTTCCAATGCACCG
TTCCCGGCCGCGGAGGCTGGATCGGTCCCGGTGTCTTCTATGGAGGTCAAAACAGCGTGGATGGCGTCTC
CAGGCGATCTGACGGTTCACTAAACGAGCTCTGCTTATATAGACCTCCCACCGTACACGCCTACCGCCCA
TTTGCGTCAATGGGGCGGAGTTGTTACGACATTTTGGAAAGTCCCGTTGATTTTGGTGCCAAAACAAACT
CCCATTGACGTCAATGGGGTGGAGACTTGGAAATCCCCGTGAGTCAAACCGCTATCCACGCCCATTGATG
TACTGCCAAAACCGCATCACCATGGTAATAGCGATGACTAATACGTAGATGTACTGCCAAGTAGGAAAGT
CCCATAAGGTCATGTACTGGGCATAATGCCAGGCGGGCCATTTACCGTCATTGACGTCAATAGGGGGCGT
ACTTGGCATATGATACACTTGATGTACTGCCAAGTGGGCAGTTTACCGTAAATACTCCACCCATTGACGT
CAATGGAAAGTCCCTATTGGCGTTACTATGGGAACATACGTCATTATTGACGTCAATGGGCGGGGGTCGT
TGGGCGGTCAGCCAGGCGGGCCATTTACCGTAAGTTATGTAACGCGGAACTCCATATATGGGCTATGAAC
TAATGACCCCGTAATTGATTACTATTAATAACTAGTCAATAATCAATGCCAACATGGCGGTCATATTGGA
CATGAGCCAATATAAATGTACATATTATGATATAGATACAACGTATGCAATGGCCAATAGCCAATATTGA
TTTATGCTATATAACCAATGAATAATATGGCTAATGGCCAATATTGAGTCAACGCCACTGTGCATGAAGC
TCGTAATTGTTATCCGCTCACAATTAAGGGCGACACAAAATTTATTCTAAATGATAATAAATACTGATAA
CATCTTATAGTTTGTATTATATTTTGTATTATCGTTGACATGTATAATTTTGATATCAAAAACTGATTTT
CCCTTTATTATTTTCGAGATTTATTTTCTTAATTCTCTTTAACAAACTAGAAATATTGTATATACAAAAA
ATCATAAATAATAGATGAATAGTTTAATTATAGGTGTTCATCAATCGAAAAAGCAACGTATCTTATTTAA
AGTGCGTTGCTTTTTTCTCATTTATAAGGTTAAATAATTCTCATATATCAAGCAAAGTGACAGGCGCCCT
TAAATATTCTGACAAATGCTCTTTCCCTAAACTCCCCCCATAAAAAAACCCGCCGAAGCGGGTTTTTACG
TTATTTGCGGATTAACGATTACTCGTTATCAGAACCGCCCAGGGGGCCCGAGCTTAAGACTGGCCGTCGT
TTTACAACACAGAAAGAGTTTGTAGAAACGCAAAAAGGCCATCCGTCAGGGGCCTTCTGCTTAGTTTGAT
GCCTGGCAGTTCCCTACTCTCGCCTTCCGCTTCCTCGCTCACTGACTCGCTGCGCTCGGTCGTTCGGCTG
CGGCGAGCGGTATCAGCTCACTCAAAGGCGGTAATACGGTTATCCACAGAATCAGGGGATAACGCAGGAA
AGAACATGTGAGCAAAAGGCCAGCAAAAGGCCAGGAACCGTAAAAAGGCCGCGTTGCTGGCGTTTTTCCA
TAGGCTCCGCCCCCCTGACGAGCATCACAAAAATCGACGCTCAAGTCAGAGGTGGCGAAACCCGACAGGA
CTATAAAGATACCAGGCGTTTCCCCCTGGAAGCTCCCTCGTGCGCTCTCCTGTTCCGACCCTGCCGCTTA
CCGGATACCTGTCCGCCTTTCTCCCTTCGGGAAGCGTGGCGCTTTCTCATAGCTCACGCTGTAGGTATCT
CAGTTCGGTGTAGGTCGTTCGCTCCAAGCTGGGCTGTGTGCACGAACCCCCCGTTCAGCCCGACCGCTGC
GCCTTATCCGGTAACTATCGTCTTGAGTCCAACCCGGTAAGACACGACTTATCGCCACTGGCAGCAGCCA
CTGGTAACAGGATTAGCAGAGCGAGGTATGTAGGCGGTGCTACAGAGTTCTTGAAGTGGTGGGCTAACTA
CGGCTACACTAGAAGAACAGTATTTGGTATCTGCGCTCTGCTGAAGCCAGTTACCTTCGGAAAAAGAGTT
GGTAGCTCTTGATCCGGCAAACAAACCACCGCTGGTAGCGGTGGTTTTTTTGTTTGCAAGCAGCAGATTA
CGCGCAGAAAAAAAGGATCTCAAGAAGATCCTTTGATCTTTTCTACGGGGTCTGACGCTCAGTGGAACGA
CGCGCGCGTAACTCACGTTAAGGGATTTTGGTCATGAGCAAGGGGTGTTATGAGCCATATTCAGGTATAA
ATGGGCTCGCGATAATGTTCAGAATTGGTTAATTGGTTGTAACACTGACCCCTATTTGTTTATTTTTCTA
AATACATTCAAATATGTATCCGCTCATGAGACAATAACCCTGATAAATGCTTCAATAATATTGAAAAAGG
AAGAATATGAGTATTCAACATTTCCGTGTCGCCCTTATTCCCTTTTTTGCGGCATTTTGCCTTCCTGTTT
TTGCTCACCCAGAAACGCTGGTGAAAGTAAAAGATGCTGAAGATCAGTTGGGTGCACGAGTGGGTTACAT
CGAACTGGATCTCAACAGCGGTAAGATCCTTGAGAGTTTTCGCCCCGAAGAACGTTTTCCAATGATGAGC
ACTTTTAAAGTTCTGCTATGTGGCGCGGTATTATCCCGTATTGACGCCGGGCAAGAGCAACTCGGTCGCC
GCATACACTATTCTCAGAATGACTTGGTTGAGTACTCACCAGTCACAGAAAAGCATCTTACGGATGGCAT
GACAGTAAGAGAATTATGCAGTGCTGCCATAACCATGAGTGATAACACTGCGGCCAACTTACTTCTGACA
ACGATCGGAGGACCGAAGGAGCTAACCGCTTTTTTGCACAACATGGGGGATCATGTAACTCGCCTTGATC
GTTGGGAACCGGAGCTGAATGAAGCCATACCAAACGACGAGCGTGACACCACGATGCCTGTAGCGATGGC
AACAACGTTGCGCAAACTATTAACTGGCGAACTACTTACTCTAGCTTCCCGGCAACAATTAATAGACTGG
ATGGAGGCGGATAAAGTTGCAGGACCACTTCTGCGCTCGGCCCTTCCGGCTGGCTGGTTTATTGCTGATA
AATCCGGAGCCGGTGAGCGTGGTTCTCGCGGTATCATCGCAGCGCTGGGGCCAGATGGTAAGCCCTCCCG
TATCGTAGTTATCTACACGACGGGGAGTCAGGCAACTATGGATGAACGAAATAGACAGATCGCTGAGATA
GGTGCCTCACTGATTAAGCATTGGTAATGACCATGATTACGCCAAGCTCTAGCTAGAGGTCGACGGTATA
CAGACATGATAAGATACATTGATGAGTTTGGACAAACCACAACTAGAATGCAGTGAAAAAAATGCTTTAT
TTGTGAAATTTGTGATGCTATTGCTTTATTTGTAACCATTATAAGCTGCAATAAACAAGTTGGGGTGGGC
GAAGAACTCCAGCATGAGATCCCCGCGCTGGAGGATCATCCAGCCGGCGTCCCGGAAAACGATTCCGAAG
CCCAACCTTTCATAGAAGGCGGCGGTGGAATCGAAATCTCGTAGCACGTGTCAGGCACCGGGCTTGCGGG
TCATGCACCAGGTGCGCGGTCCTTCGGGCACCTCGACGTCGGCGGTGACGGTGAAGCCGAGCCGCTCGTA
GAAGGGGAGGTTGCGGGGCGCGGATGTCTCCAGGAAGGCGGGCACCCCGGCGCGCTCGGCCGCCTCCACT
CCGGGGAGCACGACGGCGCTGCCCAGACCCTTGCCCTGGTGGTCGGGCGAGACGCCGACGGTGGCCAGGA
ACCACGCGGGCTCCTTGGGCCGGTGCGGCGCCAGGAGGCCTTCCATCTGTTGCTGCGCGGCCAGCCGGGA
ACCGCTCAACTCGGCCATGCGCGGGCCGATCTCGGCGAACACCGCCCCCGCTTCGACGCTCTCCGGCGTG
GTCCAGACCGCCACCGCGGCGCCGTCGTCCGCGACCCACACCTTGCCGATGTCGAGCCCGACGCGCGTGA
GGAAGAGTTCTTGCAGCTCGGTGACCCGCTCGAT
Features (pLannotate 1.2.2; 21 found; start..end, strand, type, name):
    145..192     -  promoter       EM7 promoter: synthetic bacterial promoter&nbsp
    240..569     -  promoter       SV40 promoter: SV40 enhancer and early promoter
    583..691     -  rep_origin     f1 ori (fragment): f1 bacteriophage origin of replication; arrow indicates direction of (+) strand synthesis
    692..803     -  polyA_signal   bGH poly(A) signal: bovine growth hormone polyadenylation signal
   1018..1695    -  CDS            IGHG1 (fragment): IGHG1_HUMAN - Experimental evidence at protein level: Swiss-Prot protein existence level 1. Constant region of immunoglobulin heavy chains. Immunoglobulins, also known as antibodies, are membrane-bound or secreted glycoproteins produced by B lymphocytes. In the recognition phase of humoral immunity, the membrane-bound immunoglobulins serve as receptors which, upon binding of a specific antigen, trigger the clonal expansion and differentiation of B lymphocytes into immunoglobulins- secreting plasma cells. Secreted immunoglobulins mediate the effector phase of humoral immunity, which results in
   1711..2163    -  CDS            LEP (fragment): LEP_HUMAN - Also known as OB From Homo sapiens (Human).
   2257..2294    -  CDS            IgH signal sequence (fragment): signal sequence from the mouse immunoglobulin heavy chain variable region
   2298..2316    -  promoter       SP6 promoter: promoter for bacteriophage SP6 RNA polymerase
   2368..2411    -  intron         CMV intron (fragment): modified intron A from human cytomegalovirus
   2547..2750    -  promoter       CMV promoter: human cytomegalovirus (CMV) immediate early promoter
   2751..3054    -  enhancer       CMV enhancer: human cytomegalovirus immediate early enhancer
   3297..3313    -  protein_bind   lac operator: The lac repressor binds to the lac operator to inhibit transcription in E. coli. This inhibition can be relieved by adding lactose or isopropyl-β-D-thiogalactopyranoside (IPTG). lac repressor encoded by lacI
   3769..3788    +  CDS            lacZα (fragment): LacZα fragment of β-galactosidase; lacZ fragment
   3813..3830    -  terminator     rrnB T2 terminator (fragment): transcription terminator T2 from the E. coli rrnB gene
   4055..4643    -  rep_origin     ori: high-copy-number ColE1/pMB1/pBR322/pUC origin of replication
   4754..4778    +  CDS            KanR (fragment): aminoglycoside phosphotransferase; aph(3')-Ia; confers resistance to kanamycin
   4808..4904    +  promoter       AmpR promoter (fragment): bla
   4907..5767    +  CDS            AmpR: β-lactamase; bla; confers resistance to ampicillin, carbenicillin, and related antibiotics
   5820..5941    -  polyA_signal   SV40 poly(A) signal: SV40 polyadenylation signal
   5936..6061    -  CDS            ble (fragment): BLE_KLEPN - Experimental evidence at protein level: Swiss-Prot protein existence level 1. Binding protein with a strong affinity to the bleomycin family of antibiotics. Binds to CL990; an antimitotic-antibiotic compound. From Klebsiella pneumoniae.
   6071..126     -  CDS            PuroR (fragment) (across the origin): puromycin N-acetyltransferase; pac from Streptomyces; confers resistance to puromycin
