[The description below was written by a language model from this plasmid's Addgene catalogue record and pLannotate feature annotations shown in this document.]
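Description:
pD649-HAsp-LEP-Fc(DAPA)-AviTag-6xHis is a mammalian expression plasmid built on the pD649 backbone for producing human leptin (LEP) as a secreted Fc fusion protein. It is propagated in E. coli as a high-copy plasmid through a ColE1/pUC-type origin and selected with ampicillin via the β-lactamase gene. The annotated sequence (about 6.5 kb) also contains an SV40 early promoter and EM7 bacterial promoter placed upstream of sequences matching fragments of puromycin N-acetyltransferase and a bleomycin-binding protein, followed by an SV40 polyadenylation signal. This suggests a eukaryotic selection cassette, although the record lists no mammalian selection marker and the annotations are only partial matches. Short remnants of an f1 origin, lacZα, KanR and an rrnB terminator are also detected.

The expression unit is driven by the CMV immediate-early enhancer and promoter, with a fragment of CMV intron A and an SP6 promoter just upstream of the coding region; SP6 can also support in vitro transcription and serves as a sequencing primer site. The name indicates an HA signal peptide ("HAsp"), whereas the automated annotation flags a partial match to an immunoglobulin heavy chain signal sequence at that position; either way, a leader directs the product into the secretory pathway. The 438 bp LEP insert sits between retained NotI and AscI sites and is fused in frame to a human IgG1 Fc region carrying the D265A and P329A (DAPA) substitutions, which are generally used to reduce Fc effector interactions. A C-terminal AviTag allows site-specific biotinylation and a 6xHis tag allows metal-affinity purification, although neither tag appears as a separate annotated feature. A bGH polyadenylation signal terminates the transcript. The plasmid belongs to a collection made for screening extracellular protein-protein interactions among human cell-surface and secreted proteins. The depositor notes that some members of the collection may carry an IS4-like transposase insertion upstream of the CMV promoter.
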