Addgene plasmid #156538: pD649-HAsp-LEP-Fc(DAPA)-AviTag-6xHis
Purpose: Mammalian expression of secreted protein fused to Fc(DAPA)-Avi-6xHis.
Depositing lab: Chris Garcia. Depositing organization: Stanford University. Publication: A Human IgSF Cell-Surface Interactome Reveals a Complex Network of Protein-Protein Interactions. Wojtowicz WM, Vielmetter J, Fernandes RA, Siepe DH, Eastman CL, Chisholm GB, Cox S, Klock H, Anderson PW, Rue SM, Miller JJ, Glaser SM, Bragstad ML, Vance J, Lam AW, Lesley SA, Zinn K, Garcia KC. Cell. 2020 Aug 20;182(4):1027-1043.e17. doi: 10.1016/j.cell.2020.07.025. PubMed 32822567.
Backbone
  Vector backbone: pD649
  Backbone size w/o insert (bp): 6106
  Vector type: Mammalian Expression
Growth in bacteria
  Bacterial resistance: Ampicillin, 100 μg/mL
  Growth temperature: 37°C
  Growth strain: DH5alpha
  Copy number: High Copy
Gene/Insert
  Gene/Insert name: LEP
  Species: H. sapiens (human)
  Insert size (bp): 438
  Mutation: Fc region of human IgG contains D265A and P329A mutations (DAPA)
  Entrez Gene: LEP (a.k.a. LEPD, OB, OBS)
  Promoter: CMV/SP6
  Tag / fusion protein: Fc(DAPA)-AviTag-6xHis (C terminal on backbone)
  Cloning method: Restriction Enzyme; 5′ cloning site GCGGCCGC (not destroyed); 3′ cloning site GGCGCGCC (not destroyed)
  Sequencing primers: 5′ ATTTAGGTGACACTATAG; 3′ CACGTACCAGTTGAACTTCACC
Resource information
  A portion of this plasmid was derived from a plasmid made by: synthesis by ThermoFisher
Terms and licenses: Academic/Nonprofit Terms; Industry Terms: Not Available to Industry
Depositor comments: Some plasmids in this collection may have an IS4-like element ISVsa5 family transposase upstream of the CMV promoter.
How to cite: pD649-HAsp-LEP-Fc(DAPA)-AviTag-6xHis was a gift from Chris Garcia (Addgene plasmid # 156538 ; http://n2t.net/addgene:156538 ; RRID:Addgene_156538)
