>Addgene plasmid #156538 | pD649-HAsp-LEP-Fc(DAPA)-AviTag-6xHis | depositor partial sequence | sequence record 302186 | insert (secreted protein)
GTGCCTATTCAGAAAGTGCAGGACGACACCAAGACACTGATCAAGACCATCGTGACCCGGATCAACGACA
TCAGCCACACACAGAGCGTGTCCAGCAAGCAGAAAGTGACCGGCCTGGACTTCATCCCCGGACTGCATCC
TATCCTGACACTGTCCAAGATGGATCAGACCCTGGCCGTGTACCAGCAGATCCTGACCAGCATGCCCAGC
CGGAATGTGATCCAGATCAGCAACGACCTGGAAAACCTGCGGGACCTGCTGCACGTGCTGGCCTTTAGCA
AGAGCTGTCATCTGCCTTGGGCCAGCGGCCTGGAAACACTTGATTCTCTTGGCGGCGTGCTGGAAGCCAG
CGGCTATTCTACAGAAGTGGTGGCCCTGAGCAGACTGCAGGGCTCTCTGCAAGATATGCTGTGGCAGCTG
GATCTGAGCCCCGGATGT
